Addgene plasmid #154412: pDONR223 SARS-CoV2 TEV-NSP14
Purpose: Gateway-compatible Entry vector
Depositing lab: Fritz Roth. Depositing organization: Sinai Health System. Publication: A Comprehensive, Flexible Collection of SARS-CoV-2 Coding Regions. Kim DK, Knapp JJ, Kuang D, Chawla A, Cassonnet P, Lee H, Sheykhkarimli D, Samavarchi-Tehrani P, Abdouni H, Rayhan A, Li R, Pogoutse O, Coyaud E, van der Werf S, Demeret C, Gingras AC, Taipale M, Raught B, Jacob Y, Roth FP. G3 (Bethesda). 2020 Aug 6. pii: g3.120.401554. doi: 10.1534/g3.120.401554. PubMed 32763951.
Backbone
  Vector backbone: pDONR223
  Backbone manufacturer: Rual et al, Genome Res. 14:2128-2135, 2004.
  Backbone size w/o insert (bp): 5005
  Vector type: Gateway-compatible Entry vector, with insert of NSP14 CDS with a TEV sequence at the N-term.
Growth in bacteria
  Bacterial resistance: Spectinomycin, 50 μg/mL
  Growth temperature: 37°C
  Growth strain: DH5alpha
  Copy number: Unknown
Gene/Insert
  Gene/Insert name: NSP14
  Species: SARS-CoV-2 isolate Wuhan-Hu-1
  Insert size (bp): 1608
  Mutation: Many synonymous changes due to codon optimization
  Entrez Gene: ORF1ab (a.k.a. GU280_gp01)
  Cloning method: Gateway Cloning
  Sequencing primers: 5′ M13F; 3′ M13R
Resource information
  A portion of this plasmid was derived from a plasmid made by: PCR amplified
Terms and licenses: Academic/Nonprofit Terms; Industry Terms
How to cite: pDONR223 SARS-CoV2 TEV-NSP14 was a gift from Fritz Roth (Addgene plasmid # 154412 ; http://n2t.net/addgene:154412 ; RRID:Addgene_154412)
