[The description below was written by a language model from this plasmid's Addgene catalogue record and pLannotate feature annotations shown in this document.]
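Description:
pDONR223 SARS-CoV2 TEV-NSP14 is a Gateway-compatible entry clone built on the pDONR223 backbone and carrying the coding sequence for non-structural protein 14 (NSP14) of SARS-CoV-2 isolate Wuhan-Hu-1. NSP14 is one of the mature products processed from the ORF1ab replicase polyprotein, which is why the automated annotation labels the insert as a fragment of the replicase polyprotein. The functional text attached to that hit describes the 2'-O-methyltransferase, a different cleavage product, and should not be read as describing this insert. The coding region was PCR amplified, is codon optimized so that it differs from the viral sequence by many synonymous changes, and is preceded at its N-terminus by a tobacco etch virus (TEV) protease recognition site. An N-terminal tag added by a destination vector can therefore be cleaved off the expressed protein.

The insert is flanked by attL recombination sites (the annotation calls them attL3 and attL2), which allow it to be transferred by an LR Clonase reaction into any compatible destination vector. As an entry clone, the plasmid has no promoter positioned to express the ORF. The annotated T7 promoter lies outside the attL-flanked cassette on the reverse strand, and rrnB T1 and T2 terminators insulate the cloning region from backbone transcription. The plasmid is propagated in E. coli through a high-copy ColE1/pUC-type origin and selected with spectinomycin via the aadA (SmR) gene. The short lacZα, lacI, GmR and Pc promoter hits are partial fragments of backbone sequence. The sequenced record is 4,398 nt. The plasmid belongs to a collection of SARS-CoV-2 coding regions intended as flexible starting material for making expression constructs.
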