Features (pLannotate 1.2.2; 13 found; start..end, strand, type, name):
     97..140     +  terminator     rrnB T1 terminator: Escherichia coli rrnB; transcription terminator T1 from the E. coli rrnB gene
    187..223     -  CDS            lacZα (fragment): LacZα fragment of β-galactosidase; lacZ fragment
    240..335     +  protein_bind   attL3: mutant version of attL; recombination site for the Gateway® LR reaction LR Clonase™
    338..354     +  CDS            TEV site (fragment): tobacco etch virus (TEV) protease recognition and cleavage site
    362..1942    +  CDS            rep (fragment): R1AB_SARS2 - Experimental evidence at protein level: Swiss-Prot protein existence level 1. [2'-O-methyltransferase]: Methyltransferase that mediates mRNA cap 2'-O-ribose methylation to the 5'-cap structure of viral mRNAs. N7-methyl guanosine cap is a prerequisite for binding of nsp16. Therefore plays an essential role in viral mRNAs cap methylation which is essential to evade immune system. From Severe acute respiratory syndrome coronavirus 2 (2019-nCoV) (SARS-CoV-2).
   1947..2046    -  protein_bind   attL2: mutant version of attL; recombination site for the Gateway® LR reaction LR Clonase™
   2064..2082    -  promoter       T7 promoter: promoter for bacteriophage T7 RNA polymerase
   2272..2295    +  promoter       Pc promoter (fragment): intI1 (promoter lies within the coding sequence); class 1 integron promoter
   2471..2527    +  CDS            GmR (fragment): gentamycin acetyltransferase; aacC1; confers resistance to gentamycin
   2534..3325    +  CDS            SmR: aminoglycoside adenylyltransferase (Murphy, 1985); aadA; confers resistance to spectinomycin and streptomycin
   3418..4006    +  rep_origin     ori: high-copy-number ColE1/pMB1/pBR322/pUC origin of replication
   4189..4281    +  CDS            lacI (fragment): lac repressor; lacI; The lac repressor binds to the lac operator to inhibit transcription in E. coli. This inhibition can be relieved by adding lactose or isopropyl-β-D-thiogalactopyranoside (IPTG).
   4336..4363    -  terminator     rrnB T2 terminator: transcription terminator T2 from the E. coli rrnB gene
>Addgene plasmid #154412 | pDONR223 SARS-CoV2 TEV-NSP14 | addgene full sequence | sequence record 304734 | Addgene NGS Result
CCTGCCCGCCACCCTCCGGGCCGTTGCTTCACAACGTTCAAATCCGCTCCCGGCGGATTTGTCCTACTCA
GGAGAGCGTTCACCGACAAACAACAGATAAAACGAAAGGCCCAGTCTTCCGACTGAGCCTTTCGTTTTAT
TTGATGCCTGGCAGTTCCCTACTCTCGCGTTAACGCTAGCATGGATGTTTTCCCAGTCACGACGTTGTAA
AACGACGGCCAGTCTTAAGCTCGGGCCCCAAATAATGATTTTATTTTGACTGATAGTGACCTGTTCGTTG
CAACAAATTGATGAGCAATGCTTTTTTATAATGCCAACTTTGTACAAAAAAGTTGGCGAAAACCTGTACT
TCCAAGGCATGGCTGAGAACGTGACCGGTCTGTTCAAGGACTGCTCTAAGGTCATCACTGGTCTGCACCC
AACTCAGGCTCCAACCCACCTGTCTGTGGACACCAAGTTCAAGACCGAAGGACTGTGCGTGGACATCCCC
GGTATCCCTAAGGACATGACCTACCGCAGGCTGATCTCCATGATGGGCTTCAAGATGAACTACCAGGTGA
ACGGATACCCTAACATGTTCATCACCAGAGAGGAAGCTATCCGCCACGTGAGGGCCTGGATCGGTTTCGA
CGTGGAAGGTTGCCACGCTACCAGAGAAGCTGTGGGTACCAACCTGCCACTGCAGCTGGGCTTCTCTACC
GGAGTGAACCTGGTGGCTGTGCCTACCGGCTACGTGGACACCCCAAACAACACCGACTTCTCTAGAGTGA
GCGCCAAGCCCCCTCCAGGAGACCAGTTCAAGCACCTGATCCCCCTGATGTACAAGGGTCTGCCTTGGAA
CGTGGTGCGCATCAAGATCGTGCAGATGCTGTCCGACACCCTGAAGAACCTGTCTGACAGGGTGGTGTTC
GTGCTGTGGGCTCACGGCTTCGAGCTGACCAGCATGAAGTACTTCGTGAAGATCGGACCCGAACGTACCT
GCTGCCTGTGCGACAGACGTGCCACCTGCTTCTCCACCGCCTCTGACACCTACGCTTGCTGGCACCACTC
CATCGGATTCGACTACGTGTACAACCCTTTCATGATCGACGTGCAGCAGTGGGGATTCACCGGTAACCTG
CAGTCCAACCACGACCTGTACTGCCAGGTGCACGGTAACGCCCACGTGGCTTCTTGCGACGCTATCATGA
CCAGATGCCTGGCCGTGCACGAGTGCTTCGTGAAGCGTGTGGACTGGACCATCGAGTACCCTATCATCGG
CGACGAACTGAAGATCAACGCCGCTTGCAGAAAGGTGCAGCACATGGTGGTGAAGGCCGCTCTGCTGGCT
GACAAGTTCCCAGTGCTGCACGACATCGGAAACCCAAAGGCTATCAAGTGCGTGCCCCAGGCCGACGTGG
AGTGGAAGTTCTACGACGCTCAGCCCTGCTCCGACAAGGCCTACAAGATCGAGGAACTGTTCTACTCTTA
CGCTACCCACAGCGACAAGTTCACCGACGGCGTGTGCCTGTTCTGGAACTGCAACGTGGACAGGTACCCA
GCCAACTCTATCGTGTGCAGATTCGACACCCGTGTGCTGAGCAACCTGAACCTGCCCGGATGCGACGGCG
GATCCCTGTACGTGAACAAGCACGCCTTCCACACCCCTGCTTTCGACAAGTCTGCCTTCGTGAACCTGAA
GCAGCTGCCTTTCTTCTACTACAGCGACTCCCCATGCGAGAGCCACGGCAAGCAGGTGGTGTCCGACATC
GACTACGTGCCCCTGAAGAGCGCCACCTGCATCACCCGCTGCAACCTGGGCGGCGCCGTGTGCAGACACC
ACGCCAACGAATACAGGCTGTACCTGGACGCTTACAACATGATGATCAGCGCCGGCTTCTCCCTGTGGGT
GTACAAGCAGTTCGACACCTACAACCTGTGGAACACCTTCACCAGGCTGCAGTAATACCCAACTTTCTTG
TACAAAGTTGGCATTATAAGAAAGCATTGCTTATCAATTTGTTGCAACGAACAGGTCACTATCAGTCAAA
ATAAAATCATTATTTGCCATCCAGCTGATATCCCCTATAGTGAGTCGTATTACATGGTCATAGCTGTTTC
CTGGCAGCTCTGGCCCGTGTCTCAAAATCTCTGATGTTACATTGCACAAGATAAAAATATATCATCATGC
CTCCTCTAGACCAGCCAGGACAGAAATGCCTCGACTTCGCTGCTACCCAAGGTTGCCGGGTGACGCACAC
CGTGGAAACGGATGAAGGCACGAACCCAGTGGACATAAGCCTGTTCGGTTCGTAAGCTGTAATGCAAGTA
GCGTATGCGCTCACGCAACTGGTCCAGAACCTTGACCGAACGCAGCGGTGGTAACGGCGCAGTGGCGGTT
TTCATGGCTTGTTATGACTGTTTTTTTGGGGTACAGTCTATGCCTCGGGCATCCAAGCAGCAAGCGCGTT
ACGCCGTGGGTCGATGTTTGATGTTATGGAGCAGCAACGATGTTACGCAGCAGGGCAGTCGCCCTAAAAC
AAAGTTAAACATTATGAGGGAAGCGGTGATCGCCGAAGTATCGACTCAACTATCAGAGGTAGTTGGCGTC
ATCGAGCGCCATCTCGAACCGACGTTGCTGGCCGTACATTTGTACGGCTCCGCAGTGGATGGCGGCCTGA
AGCCACACAGTGATATTGATTTGCTGGTTACGGTGACCGTAAGGCTTGATGAAACAACGCGGCGAGCTTT
GATCAACGACCTTTTGGAAACTTCGGCTTCCCCTGGAGAGAGCGAGATTCTCCGCGCTGTAGAAGTCACC
ATTGTTGTGCACGACGACATCATTCCGTGGCGTTATCCAGCTAAGCGCGAACTGCAATTTGGAGAATGGC
AGCGCAATGACATTCTTGCAGGTATCTTCGAGCCAGCCACGATCGACATTGATCTGGCTATCTTGCTGAC
AAAAGCAAGAGAACATAGCGTTGCCTTGGTAGGTCCAGCGGCGGAGGAACTCTTTGATCCGGTTCCTGAA
CAGGATCTATTTGAGGCGCTAAATGAAACCTTAACGCTATGGAACTCGCCGCCCGACTGGGCTGGCGATG
AGCGAAATGTAGTGCTTACGTTGTCCCGCATTTGGTACAGCGCAGTAACCGGCAAAATCGCGCCGAAGGA
TGTCGCTGCCGACTGGGCAATGGAGCGCCTGCCGGCCCAGTATCAGCCCGTCATACTTGAAGCTAGACAG
GCTTATCTTGGACAAGAAGAAGATCGCTTGGCCTCGCGCGCAGATCAGTTGGAAGAATTTGTCCACTACG
TGAAAGGCGAGATCACCAAGGTAGTCGGCAAATAACCCTCGAGCCACCCATGACCAAAATCCCTTAACGT
GAGTTACGCGTCGTTCCACTGAGCGTCAGACCCCGTAGAAAAGATCAAAGGATCTTCTTGAGATCCTTTT
TTTCTGCGCGTAATCTGCTGCTTGCAAACAAAAAAACCACCGCTACCAGCGGTGGTTTGTTTGCCGGATC
AAGAGCTACCAACTCTTTTTCCGAAGGTAACTGGCTTCAGCAGAGCGCAGATACCAAATACTGTTCTTCT
AGTGTAGCCGTAGTTAGGCCACCACTTCAAGAACTCTGTAGCACCGCCTACATACCTCGCTCTGCTAATC
CTGTTACCAGTGGCTGCTGCCAGTGGCGATAAGTCGTGTCTTACCGGGTTGGACTCAAGACGATAGTTAC
CGGATAAGGCGCAGCGGTCGGGCTGAACGGGGGGTTCGTGCACACAGCCCAGCTTGGAGCGAACGACCTA
CACCGAACTGAGATACCTACAGCGTGAGCTATGAGAAAGCGCCACGCTTCCCGAAGGGAGAAAGGCGGAC
AGGTATCCGGTAAGCGGCAGGGTCGGAACAGGAGAGCGCACGAGGGAGCTTCCAGGGGGAAACGCCTGGT
ATCTTTATAGTCCTGTCGGGTTTCGCCACCTCTGACTTGAGCGTCGATTTTTGTGATGCTCGTCAGGGGG
GCGGAGCCTATGGAAAAACGCCAGCAACGCGGCCTTTTTACGGTTCCTGGCCTTTTGCTGGCCTTTTGCT
CACATGTTCTTTCCTGCGTTATCCCCTGATTCTGTGGATAACCGTATTACCGCCTTTGAGTGAGCTGATA
CCGCTCGCCGCAGCCGAACGACCGAGCGCAGCGAGTCAGTGAGCGAGGAAGCGGAAGAGCGCCCAATACG
CAAACCGCCTCTCCCCGCGCGTTGGCCGATTCATTAATGCAGCTGGCACGACAGGTTTCCCGACTGGAAA
GCGGGCAGTGAGCGCAACGCAATTAATACGCGTACCGCTAGCCAGGAAGAGTTTGTAGAAACGCAAAAAG
GCCATCCGTCAGGATGGCCTTCTGCTTAGTTTGATGCCTGGCAGTTTATGGCGGGCGT
