>Addgene plasmid #154412 | pDONR223 SARS-CoV2 TEV-NSP14 | depositor partial sequence | sequence record 298881 | Inserted CDS with stop codon
GAAAACCTGTACTTCCAAGGCATGGCTGAGAACGTGACCGGTCTGTTCAAGGACTGCTCTAAGGTCATCA
CTGGTCTGCACCCAACTCAGGCTCCAACCCACCTGTCTGTGGACACCAAGTTCAAGACCGAAGGACTGTG
CGTGGACATCCCCGGTATCCCTAAGGACATGACCTACCGCAGGCTGATCTCCATGATGGGCTTCAAGATG
AACTACCAGGTGAACGGATACCCTAACATGTTCATCACCAGAGAGGAAGCTATCCGCCACGTGAGGGCCT
GGATCGGTTTCGACGTGGAAGGTTGCCACGCTACCAGAGAAGCTGTGGGTACCAACCTGCCACTGCAGCT
GGGCTTCTCTACCGGAGTGAACCTGGTGGCTGTGCCTACCGGCTACGTGGACACCCCAAACAACACCGAC
TTCTCTAGAGTGAGCGCCAAGCCCCCTCCAGGAGACCAGTTCAAGCACCTGATCCCCCTGATGTACAAGG
GTCTGCCTTGGAACGTGGTGCGCATCAAGATCGTGCAGATGCTGTCCGACACCCTGAAGAACCTGTCTGA
CAGGGTGGTGTTCGTGCTGTGGGCTCACGGCTTCGAGCTGACCAGCATGAAGTACTTCGTGAAGATCGGA
CCCGAACGTACCTGCTGCCTGTGCGACAGACGTGCCACCTGCTTCTCCACCGCCTCTGACACCTACGCTT
GCTGGCACCACTCCATCGGATTCGACTACGTGTACAACCCTTTCATGATCGACGTGCAGCAGTGGGGATT
CACCGGTAACCTGCAGTCCAACCACGACCTGTACTGCCAGGTGCACGGTAACGCCCACGTGGCTTCTTGC
GACGCTATCATGACCAGATGCCTGGCCGTGCACGAGTGCTTCGTGAAGCGTGTGGACTGGACCATCGAGT
ACCCTATCATCGGCGACGAACTGAAGATCAACGCCGCTTGCAGAAAGGTGCAGCACATGGTGGTGAAGGC
CGCTCTGCTGGCTGACAAGTTCCCAGTGCTGCACGACATCGGAAACCCAAAGGCTATCAAGTGCGTGCCC
CAGGCCGACGTGGAGTGGAAGTTCTACGACGCTCAGCCCTGCTCCGACAAGGCCTACAAGATCGAGGAAC
TGTTCTACTCTTACGCTACCCACAGCGACAAGTTCACCGACGGCGTGTGCCTGTTCTGGAACTGCAACGT
GGACAGGTACCCAGCCAACTCTATCGTGTGCAGATTCGACACCCGTGTGCTGAGCAACCTGAACCTGCCC
GGATGCGACGGCGGATCCCTGTACGTGAACAAGCACGCCTTCCACACCCCTGCTTTCGACAAGTCTGCCT
TCGTGAACCTGAAGCAGCTGCCTTTCTTCTACTACAGCGACTCCCCATGCGAGAGCCACGGCAAGCAGGT
GGTGTCCGACATCGACTACGTGCCCCTGAAGAGCGCCACCTGCATCACCCGCTGCAACCTGGGCGGCGCC
GTGTGCAGACACCACGCCAACGAATACAGGCTGTACCTGGACGCTTACAACATGATGATCAGCGCCGGCT
TCTCCCTGTGGGTGTACAAGCAGTTCGACACCTACAACCTGTGGAACACCTTCACCAGGCTGCAGTAA
